>Addgene plasmid #82862 | pDONR223_STK11_p.G251F | addgene full sequence | sequence record 162489 | Addgene NGS Result
GGCAGTTCCCTACTCTCGCGTTAACGCTAGCATGGATGTTTTCCCAGTCACGACGTTGTAAAACGACGGC
CAGTCTTAAGCTCGGGCCCCAAATAATGATTTTATTTTGACTGATAGTGACCTGTTCGTTGCAACAAATT
GATGAGCAATGCTTTTTTATAATGCCAACTTTGTACAAAAAAGTTGGCATGGAGGTGGTGGACCCGCAGC
AGCTGGGCATGTTCACGGAGGGCGAGCTGATGTCGGTGGGTATGGACACGTTCATCCACCGCATCGACTC
CACCGAGGTCATCTACCAGCCGCGCCGCAAGCGGGCCAAGCTCATCGGCAAGTACCTGATGGGGGACCTG
CTGGGGGAAGGCTCTTACGGCAAGGTGAAGGAGGTGCTGGACTCGGAGACGCTGTGCAGGAGGGCCGTCA
AGATCCTCAAGAAGAAGAAGTTGCGAAGGATCCCCAACGGGGAGGCCAACGTGAAGAAGGAAATTCAACT
ACTGAGGAGGTTACGGCACAAAAATGTCATCCAGCTGGTGGATGTGTTATACAACGAAGAGAAGCAGAAA
ATGTATATGGTGATGGAGTACTGCGTGTGTGGCATGCAGGAAATGCTGGACAGCGTGCCGGAGAAGCGTT
TCCCAGTGTGCCAGGCCCACGGGTACTTCTGTCAGCTGATTGACGGCCTGGAGTACCTGCATAGCCAGGG
CATTGTGCACAAGGACATCAAGCCGGGGAACCTGCTGCTCACCACCGGTGGCACCCTCAAAATCTCCGAC
CTGGGCGTGGCCGAGGCACTGCACCCGTTCGCGGCGGACGACACCTGCCGGACCAGCCAGGGCTCCCCGG
CTTTCCAGCCGCCCGAGATTGCCAACGGCCTGGACACCTTCTCCGGCTTCAAGGTGGACATCTGGTCGGC
TGGGGTCACCCTCTACAACATCACCACGTTTCTGTACCCCTTCGAAGGGGACAACATCTACAAGTTGTTT
GAGAACATCGGGAAGGGGAGCTACGCCATCCCGGGCGACTGTGGCCCCCCGCTCTCTGACCTGCTGAAAG
GGATGCTTGAGTACGAACCGGCCAAGAGGTTCTCCATCCGGCAGATCCGGCAGCACAGCTGGTTCCGGAA
GAAACATCCTCCGGCTGAAGCACCAGTGCCCATCCCACCGAGCCCAGACACCAAGGACCGGTGGCGCAGC
ATGACTGTGGTGCCGTACTTGGAGGACCTGCACGGCGCGGACGAGGACGAGGACCTCTTCGACATCGAGG
ATGACATCATCTACACTCAGGACTTCACGGTGCCCGGACAGGTCCCAGAAGAGGAGGCCAGTCACAATGG
ACAGCGCCGGGGCCTCCCCAAGGCCGTGTGTATGAACGGCACAGAGGCGGCGCAGCTGAGCACCAAATCC
AGGGCGGAGGGCCGGGCCCCCAACCCTGCCCGCAAGGCCTGCTCCGCCAGCAGCAAGATCCGCCGGCTGT
CGGCCTGCAAGCAGCAGTGATTGCCAACTTTCTTGTACAAAGTTGGCATTATAAGAAAGCATTGCTTATC
AATTTGTTGCAACGAACAGGTCACTATCAGTCAAAATAAAATCATTATTTGCCATCCAGCTGATATCCCC
TATAGTGAGTCGTATTACATGGTCATAGCTGTTTCCTGGCAGCTCTGGCCCGTGTCTCAAAATCTCTGAT
GTTACATTGCACAAGATAAAAATATATCATCATGCCTCCTCTAGACCAGCCAGGACAGAAATGCCTCGAC
TTCGCTGCTACCCAAGGTTGCCGGGTGACGCACACCGTGGAAACGGATGAAGGCACGAACCCAGTGGACA
TAAGCCTGTTCGGTTCGTAAGCTGTAATGCAAGTAGCGTATGCGCTCACGCAACTGGTCCAGAACCTTGA
CCGAACGCAGCGGTGGTAACGGCGCAGTGGCGGTTTTCATGGCTTGTTATGACTGTTTTTTTGGGGTACA
GTCTATGCCTCGGGCATCCAAGCAGCAAGCGCGTTACGCCGTGGGTCGATGTTTGATGTTATGGAGCAGC
AACGATGTTACGCAGCAGGGCAGTCGCCCTAAAACAAAGTTAAACATTATGAGGGAAGCGGTGATCGCCG
AAGTATCGACTCAACTATCAGAGGTAGTTGGCGTCATCGAGCGCCATCTCGAACCGACGTTGCTGGCCGT
ACATTTGTACGGCTCCGCAGTGGATGGCGGCCTGAAGCCACACAGTGATATTGATTTGCTGGTTACGGTG
ACCGTAAGGCTTGATGAAACAACGCGGCGAGCTTTGATCAACGACCTTTTGGAAACTTCGGCTTCCCCTG
GAGAGAGCGAGATTCTCCGCGCTGTAGAAGTCACCATTGTTGTGCACGACGACATCATTCCGTGGCGTTA
TCCAGCTAAGCGCGAACTGCAATTTGGAGAATGGCAGCGCAATGACATTCTTGCAGGTATCTTCGAGCCA
GCCACGATCGACATTGATCTGGCTATCTTGCTGACAAAAGCAAGAGAACATAGCGTTGCCTTGGTAGGTC
CAGCGGCGGAGGAACTCTTTGATCCGGTTCCTGAACAGGATCTATTTGAGGCGCTAAATGAAACCTTAAC
GCTATGGAACTCGCCGCCCGACTGGGCTGGCGATGAGCGAAATGTAGTGCTTACGTTGTCCCGCATTTGG
TACAGCGCAGTAACCGGCAAAATCGCGCCGAAGGATGTCGCTGCCGACTGGGCAATGGAGCGCCTGCCGG
CCCAGTATCAGCCCGTCATACTTGAAGCTAGACAGGCTTATCTTGGACAAGAAGAAGATCGCTTGGCCTC
GCGCGCAGATCAGTTGGAAGAATTTGTCCACTACGTGAAAGGCGAGATCACCAAGGTAGTCGGCAAATAA
CCCTCGAGCCACCCATGACCAAAATCCCTTAACGTGAGTTACGCGTCGTTCCACTGAGCGTCAGACCCCG
TAGAAAAGATCAAAGGATCTTCTTGAGATCCTTTTTTTCTGCGCGTAATCTGCTGCTTGCAAACAAAAAA
ACCACCGCTACCAGCGGTGGTTTGTTTGCCGGATCAAGAGCTACCAACTCTTTTTCCGAAGGTAACTGGC
TTCAGCAGAGCGCAGATACCAAATACTGTTCTTCTAGTGTAGCCGTAGTTAGGCCACCACTTCAAGAACT
CTGTAGCACCGCCTACATACCTCGCTCTGCTAATCCTGTTACCAGTGGCTGCTGCCAGTGGCGATAAGTC
GTGTCTTACCGGGTTGGACTCAAGACGATAGTTACCGGATAAGGCGCAGCGGTCGGGCTGAACGGGGGGT
TCGTGCACACAGCCCAGCTTGGAGCGAACGACCTACACCGAACTGAGATACCTACAGCGTGAGCTATGAG
AAAGCGCCACGCTTCCCGAAGGGAGAAAGGCGGACAGGTATCCGGTAAGCGGCAGGGTCGGAACAGGAGA
GCGCACGAGGGAGCTTCCAGGGGGAAACGCCTGGTATCTTTATAGTCCTGTCGGGTTTCGCCACCTCTGA
CTTGAGCGTCGATTTTTGTGATGCTCGTCAGGGGGGCGGAGCCTATGGAAAAACGCCAGCAACGCGGCCT
TTTTACGGTTCCTGGCCTTTTGCTGGCCTTTTGCTCACATGTTCTTTCCTGCGTTATCCCCTGATTCTGT
GGATAACCGTATTACCGCCTTTGAGTGAGCTGATACCGCTCGCCGCAGCCGAACGACCGAGCGCAGCGAG
TCAGTGAGCGAGGAAGCGGAAGAGCGCCCAATACGCAAACCGCCTCTCCCCGCGCGTTGGCCGATTCATT
AATGCAGCTGGCACGACAGGTTTCCCGACTGGAAAGCGGGCAGTGAGCGCAACGCAATTAATACGCGTAC
CGCTAGCCAGGAAGAGTTTGTAGAAACGCAAAAAGGCCATCCGTCAGGATGGCCTTCTGCTTAGTTTGAT
GCCTGGCAGTTTATGGCGGGCGTCCTGCCCGCCACCCTCCGGGCCGTTGCTTCACAACGTTCAAATCCGC
TCCCGGCGGATTTGTCCTACTCAGGAGAGCGTTCACCGACAAACAACAGATAAAACGAAAGGCCCAGTCT
TCCGACTGAGCCTTTCGTTTTATTTGATGCCT
Features (pLannotate 1.2.2; 12 found; start..end, strand, type, name):
     38..74      -  CDS            lacZα (fragment): LacZα fragment of β-galactosidase; lacZ fragment
     91..186     +  protein_bind   attL3: mutant version of attL; recombination site for the Gateway® LR reaction LR Clonase™
    189..1487    +  CDS            STK11: STK11_HUMAN - Also known as LKB1, PJS. Experimental evidence at protein level: Swiss-Prot protein existence level 1. [Isoform 2]: Has a role in spermiogenesis. From Homo sapiens (Human).
   1495..1590    -  protein_bind   attL3: mutant version of attL; recombination site for the Gateway® LR reaction LR Clonase™
   1609..1627    -  promoter       T7 promoter: promoter for bacteriophage T7 RNA polymerase
   1817..1840    +  promoter       Pc promoter (fragment): intI1 (promoter lies within the coding sequence); class 1 integron promoter
   2016..2072    +  CDS            GmR (fragment): gentamycin acetyltransferase; aacC1; confers resistance to gentamycin
   2079..2870    +  CDS            SmR: aminoglycoside adenylyltransferase (Murphy, 1985); aadA; confers resistance to spectinomycin and streptomycin
   2963..3551    +  rep_origin     ori: high-copy-number ColE1/pMB1/pBR322/pUC origin of replication
   3734..3826    +  CDS            lacI (fragment): lac repressor; lacI; The lac repressor binds to the lac operator to inhibit transcription in E. coli. This inhibition can be relieved by adding lactose or isopropyl-β-D-thiogalactopyranoside (IPTG).
   3881..3908    -  terminator     rrnB T2 terminator: transcription terminator T2 from the E. coli rrnB gene
   4040..4083    +  terminator     rrnB T1 terminator: Escherichia coli rrnB; transcription terminator T1 from the E. coli rrnB gene
