[The description below was written by a language model from this plasmid's Addgene catalogue record and pLannotate feature annotations shown in this document.]
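Description:
pDONR223_STK11_p.G251F is a Gateway entry clone built on the Invitrogen pDONR223 backbone, carrying the human STK11 (LKB1) open reading frame with a G251F amino-acid substitution. The 4,092-nt plasmid is maintained in E. coli at high copy through a ColE1/pUC-type origin and is selected with spectinomycin via the aadA aminoglycoside adenylyltransferase gene (SmR). An annotated fragment of a class 1 integron Pc promoter lies upstream of this gene. Short remnants of lacZα, lacI and a gentamicin acetyltransferase gene are annotated in the backbone but are only fragments. The rrnB T1 and T2 terminators lie upstream of the cloning region, where they can insulate the insert from read-through transcription.

The STK11 coding sequence, about 1.3 kb, sits between two attL recombination sites. The automated annotation labels both as attL3, but they serve as the flanking pair for the Gateway LR reaction. LR Clonase can therefore transfer the ORF directionally into any compatible destination vector. The record lists no promoter for the insert, so the plasmid is a shuttle and storage clone rather than an expression construct. A T7 promoter lies just outside the downstream attL site and points back toward the insert in antisense orientation. The clone is "closed": a stop codon immediately follows the ORF, so the protein is expressed with its native C-terminus and cannot be fused to C-terminal tags supplied by a destination vector.

The construct belongs to the Target Accelerator Plasmid Collection and is associated with a study on high-throughput phenotyping of lung cancer somatic mutations. In that context, mutant alleles such as this one are moved into expression vectors and compared functionally with the wild-type gene.
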