Addgene plasmid #82862: pDONR223_STK11_p.G251F
Purpose: Gateway Donor vector containing STK11, part of the Target Accelerator Plasmid Collection.
Depositing lab: Jesse Boehm & Matthew Meyerson & David Root. Depositing organization: Broad Institute. Publication: High-throughput Phenotyping of Lung Cancer Somatic Mutations. Berger AH, Brooks AN, Wu X, Shrestha Y, Chouinard C, Piccioni F, Bagul M, Kamburov A, Imielinski M, Hogstrom L, Zhu C, Yang X, Pantel S, Sakai R, Watson J, Kaplan N, Campbell JD, Singh S, Root DE, Narayan R, Natoli T, Lahr DL, Tirosh I, Tamayo P, Getz G, Wong B, Doench J, Subramanian A, Golub TR, Meyerson M, Boehm JS. Cancer Cell. 2016 Aug 8;30(2):214-28. doi: 10.1016/j.ccell.2016.06.022. Epub 2016 Jul 28. PubMed 27478040.
Backbone
  Vector backbone: pDONR223
  Backbone manufacturer: Invitrogen
  Vector type: Gateway Entry vector
Growth in bacteria
  Bacterial resistance: Spectinomycin, 50 μg/mL
  Growth temperature: 37°C
  Growth strain: DH5alpha
  Copy number: High Copy
Gene/Insert
  Gene/Insert name: STK11
  Species: H. sapiens (human)
  Mutation: G251F
  GenBank ID: NM_000455
  Entrez Gene: STK11 (a.k.a. LKB1, PJS, hLKB1)
  Promoter: None
  Cloning method: Gateway Cloning
  Sequencing primers: 5′ M13pUC-fwd; 3′ M13-Rev
Terms and licenses: Academic/Nonprofit Terms; Industry Terms: Not Available to Industry
Depositor comments: CLOSED (stop codon immediately follows insert)
How to cite: pDONR223_STK11_p.G251F was a gift from Jesse Boehm & Matthew Meyerson & David Root (Addgene plasmid # 82862 ; http://n2t.net/addgene:82862 ; RRID:Addgene_82862)
