>Addgene plasmid #82862 | pDONR223_STK11_p.G251F | depositor partial sequence | sequence record 157588 | Insert sequence
ATGGAGGTGGTGGACCCGCAGCAGCTGGGCATGTTCACGGAGGGCGAGCTGATGTCGGTGGGTATGGACA
CGTTCATCCACCGCATCGACTCCACCGAGGTCATCTACCAGCCGCGCCGCAAGCGGGCCAAGCTCATCGG
CAAGTACCTGATGGGGGACCTGCTGGGGGAAGGCTCTTACGGCAAGGTGAAGGAGGTGCTGGACTCGGAG
ACGCTGTGCAGGAGGGCCGTCAAGATCCTCAAGAAGAAGAAGTTGCGAAGGATCCCCAACGGGGAGGCCA
ACGTGAAGAAGGAAATTCAACTACTGAGGAGGTTACGGCACAAAAATGTCATCCAGCTGGTGGATGTGTT
ATACAACGAAGAGAAGCAGAAAATGTATATGGTGATGGAGTACTGCGTGTGTGGCATGCAGGAAATGCTG
GACAGCGTGCCGGAGAAGCGTTTCCCAGTGTGCCAGGCCCACGGGTACTTCTGTCAGCTGATTGACGGCC
TGGAGTACCTGCATAGCCAGGGCATTGTGCACAAGGACATCAAGCCGGGGAACCTGCTGCTCACCACCGG
TGGCACCCTCAAAATCTCCGACCTGGGCGTGGCCGAGGCACTGCACCCGTTCGCGGCGGACGACACCTGC
CGGACCAGCCAGGGCTCCCCGGCTTTCCAGCCGCCCGAGATTGCCAACGGCCTGGACACCTTCTCCGGCT
TCAAGGTGGACATCTGGTCGGCTGGGGTCACCCTCTACAACATCACCACGTTTCTGTACCCCTTCGAAGG
GGACAACATCTACAAGTTGTTTGAGAACATCGGGAAGGGGAGCTACGCCATCCCGGGCGACTGTGGCCCC
CCGCTCTCTGACCTGCTGAAAGGGATGCTTGAGTACGAACCGGCCAAGAGGTTCTCCATCCGGCAGATCC
GGCAGCACAGCTGGTTCCGGAAGAAACATCCTCCGGCTGAAGCACCAGTGCCCATCCCACCGAGCCCAGA
CACCAAGGACCGGTGGCGCAGCATGACTGTGGTGCCGTACTTGGAGGACCTGCACGGCGCGGACGAGGAC
GAGGACCTCTTCGACATCGAGGATGACATCATCTACACTCAGGACTTCACGGTGCCCGGACAGGTCCCAG
AAGAGGAGGCCAGTCACAATGGACAGCGCCGGGGCCTCCCCAAGGCCGTGTGTATGAACGGCACAGAGGC
GGCGCAGCTGAGCACCAAATCCAGGGCGGAGGGCCGGGCCCCCAACCCTGCCCGCAAGGCCTGCTCCGCC
AGCAGCAAGATCCGCCGGCTGTCGGCCTGCAAGCAGCAGTGA
